>Addgene plasmid #54258 | mEmerald-SSTR3-N-17 | depositor partial sequence | sequence record 84401 | insert sequence
CAGATCCGCTAGCGCTACCGGACTCAGATCTCGAGACCGCCATGGCCACTGTTACCTATCCTTCATCTGA
GCCTACGACCTTGGACCCTGGGAACGCATCCTCGACCTGGCCCCTGGATACCACCCTGGGGAACACATCC
GCTGGCGCTAGCCTGACAGGCCTGGCTGTCAGTGGCATCTTGATCTCTCTGGTGTACCTGGTGGTGTGCG
TGGTGGGTTTGCTGGGCAACTCGCTGGTGATCTACGTGGTCCTGCGGCACACGTCCAGCCCATCAGTGAC
CAGTGTCTATATCCTCAACCTGGCTCTGGCTGATGAGCTCTTCATGCTAGGGCTACCCTTCCTGGCTGCT
CAGAACGCCCTGTCCTACTGGCCCTTCGGATCTCTCATGTGCCGTCTGGTCATGGCCGTGGATGGCATCA
ACCAGTTCACCAGCATCTTCTGCCTCACCGTCATGAGTGTGGACCGCTATCTGGCTGTGGTGCACCCCAC
ACGCTCAGCCCGCTGGCGCACGGCACCAGTGGCTCGCACGGTCAGTGCAGCTGTCTGGGTGGCCTCGGCT
GTGGTGGTGCTGCCTGTGGTTGTGTTCTCAGGAGTGCCCCGGGGCATGAGCACGTGCCACATGCAGTGGC
CAGAGCCAGCGGCTGCCTGGCGAACAGCCTTCATCATCTACACGGCCGCACTGGGCTTCTTTGGGCCCCT
GCTGGTCATCTGCTTGTGCTACTTGCTCATTGTGGTAAAGGTGCGGTCGACCACCCGGCGGGTGCGGGCG
CCCTCGTGTCAGTGGGTACAGGCACCCGCATGCCAGCGGCGACGCCGCTCTGAGCGCAGGGTCACACGCA
TGGTGGTGGCCGTGGTGGCACTCTTCGTCCTCTGCTGGATGCCTTTCTATCTGCTCAACATCGTCAATGT
GGTGTGCCCGCTGCCGGAGGAGCCCGCCTTCTTCGGCCTCTACTTCCTGGTGGTGGCGCTGCCCTACGCC
AACAGCTGCGCAAACCCCATCCTCTACGGCTTCCTCTCCTACCGCTTCAAGCAGGGCTTTCGCAGGATCC
TGCTAAGACCATCACGTCGCATTCGGAGCCAGGAGCCAGGGTCGGGACCTCCAGAGAAGACTGAAGAGGA
GGAGGATGAAGAAGAAGAAGAGAGAAGGGAAGAGGAGGAGCGGAGGATGCAGAGAGGGCAGGAGATGAAC
GGGAGGCTCAGTCAGATCGCACAGGCTGGCACTAGTGGACAACAGCCACGGCCCTGCACAGGGACTGCTA
AGGAGCAGCAGCTTCTGCCCCAGGAGGCCACAGCTGGGGACAAGGCCAGCACACTGAGCCATCTGGGAAT
TCTGCAGTCGACGGTACCGCGGGCCCGGGATCCACCGGTCGCCACCATGGTGAGCAAGGGCGAGGAGCTG
TTCACCGGGGTGGTGCCCATCCTGGTCGAGCTGGACGGCGACGTAAACGGCCACAAGTTCAGCGTGTCCG
GCGAGGGCGAGGGCGATGCCACCTACGGCAAGCTGACCCTGAAGTTCATCTGCACCACCGGCAAGCTGCC
CGTGCCCTGGCCCACCCTCGTGACCACCTTGACCTACGGCGTGCAGTGCTTCGCCCGCTACCCCGACCAC
ATGAAGCAGCACGACTTCTTCAAGTCCGCCATGCCCGAAGGCTACGTCCAGGAGCGCACCATCTTCTTCA
AGGACGACGGCAACTACAAGACCCGCGCCGAGGTGAAGTTCGAGGGCGACACCCTGGTGAACCGCATCGA
GCTGAAGGGCATCGACTTCAAGGAGGACGGCAACATCCTGGGGCACAAGCTGGAGTACAACTACAACAGC
CACAAGGTCTATATCACCGCCGACAAGCAGAAGAACGGCATCAAGGTGAACTTCAAGACCCGCCACAACA
TCGAGGACGGCAGCGTGCAGCTCGCCGACCACTACCAGCAGAACACCCCCATCGGCGACGGCCCCGTGCT
GCTGCCCGACAACCACTACCTGAGCACCCAGTCCAAGCTGAGCAAAGACCCCAACGAGAAGCGCGATCAC
ATGGTCCTGCTGGAGTTCGTGACCGCCGCCGGGATCACTCTCGGCATGGACGAGCTGTACAAGTAAGCGG
CCGCGACTCTAGATCATAATCAGCCATACC
