>Addgene plasmid #54258 | mEmerald-SSTR3-N-17 | addgene partial sequence | sequence record 92695 | EGFP-N 5'-CGTCGCCGTCCAGCTCGACCAG-3'
CCTTGCTCACCATGGTGGCGACCGGTGGATCCCGGGCCCGCGGTACCGTCGACTGCAGAATTCCCACCAG
ATGGCTCAGTGTGCTGGCCTTGTCCCCAGCTGTGGCCTCCTGGGGCAGAAGCTGCTGCTCCTTAGCAGTC
CCTGTGCAGGGCCGTGGCTGTTGTCCACTAGTGCCAGCCTGTGCGATCTGACTGAGCCTCCCGTTCATCT
CCTGCCCTCTCTGCATCCTCCGCTCCTCCTCTTCCCTTCTCTCTTCTTCTTCTTCATCCTCCTCCTCTTC
AGTCTTCTCTGGAGGTCCCGACCCTGGCTCCTGGCTCCGAATGCGACGTGATGGTCTTAGCAGGATCCTG
CGAAAGCCCTGCTTGAAGCGGTAGGAGAGGAAGCCGTAGAGGATGGGGTTTGCGCAGCTGTTGGCGTAGG
GCAGCGCCACCACCAGGAAGTAGAGGCCGAAGAAGGCGGGCTCCTCCGGCAGCGGGCACACCACATTGAC
GATGTTGAGCAGATAGAAAGGCATCCAGCAGAGGACGAAGAGTGCCACCACGACCACCACCATGCGTGTG
ACCCTGCGCTCAGAGCGGCGTCGCCGCTGGCATGCGGGTGCCTGTACCCACTGACACGAGGGCGCCCGCA
CCCGCCGGGTGGTCGACCGCACCTTTACCACAATGAGCAAGTAGCACAAGCAGATGACCAGCAGGGGCCC
AAAGAAGCCCAGTGCGGCCGTGTAGATGATGAAGGCTGTTCGCCAGGCAGCCGCTGGCTCTGGCCACTGC
ATGTGGCACGTGCTCATGCCCCGGGGCACTCCTGAGAACACAACCACAGGCAGCACCACCACAGCCGA
