[The description below was written by a language model from this plasmid's Addgene catalogue record.]
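Description:
mEmerald-SSTR3-N-17 is a mammalian expression plasmid built on the mEmerald-N1 backbone (about 4.75 kb without the insert), an N1-style fluorescent protein fusion vector in which the gene of interest sits upstream of the fluorescent protein. It is maintained as a high-copy plasmid in E. coli under kanamycin selection, and it carries a neomycin resistance marker so that transfected mammalian cells can be selected with G418. No feature table is provided, so the origin of replication and other backbone elements are not itemised. The use of an SV40 polyA sequencing primer does suggest a standard SV40 polyadenylation signal downstream of the fusion.

The insert is mouse SSTR3, the somatostatin receptor 3, expressed from the CMV promoter, a strong constitutive promoter in most mammalian cell lines. The receptor is fused at its C terminus to mEmerald, a bright green GFP variant with recorded excitation and emission maxima of 487 and 509 nm. The "N-17" in the name probably refers to the N1-type orientation and the length of the linker between the two proteins, although the record does not say so. Two sequence deviations are noted: an A270V substitution within SSTR3, and one extra amino acid in the linker region (V442ins) found during repository sequencing.

SSTR3 is a G protein-coupled receptor that concentrates in the membrane of primary cilia, and the record gives the cilium as the localization of this fusion. The construct therefore serves as a green fluorescent ciliary marker for imaging cilia in transiently or stably transfected mammalian cells.
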