Addgene plasmid #54258: mEmerald-SSTR3-N-17
Purpose: Localization: Cilium, Excitation: 487, Emission: 509
Depositing lab: Michael Davidson.
Backbone
  Vector backbone: mEmerald-N1
  Backbone size w/o insert (bp): 4750
  Vector type: Mammalian Expression
  Selectable markers: Neomycin (select with G418)
Growth in bacteria
  Bacterial resistance: Kanamycin, 50 μg/mL
  Growth temperature: 37°C
  Growth strain: DH5alpha
  Copy number: High Copy
Gene/Insert
  Gene/Insert name: SSTR3 (alt name: NM_009218.3)
  Species: M. musculus (mouse)
  Mutation: A270V in SSTR3
  Promoter: CMV
  Tag / fusion protein: mEmerald (C terminal on backbone)
  Cloning method: Unknown
  Sequencing primers: 5′ CMV-F; 3′ SV40pA-R
Terms and licenses: Academic/Nonprofit Terms; Industry Terms
Depositor comments: . Excitation = 487; Emission = 509. Localization data: Cilium Addgene sequencing results find 1 extra amino acid in linker region (V442ins)
How to cite: mEmerald-SSTR3-N-17 was a gift from Michael Davidson (Addgene plasmid # 54258 ; http://n2t.net/addgene:54258 ; RRID:Addgene_54258)
